>Addgene plasmid #71587 | pJK593 | depositor full sequence | sequence record 130923 | pJK593 sequence 6439 bps
ATCCGGATATAGTTCCTCCTTTCAGCAAAAAACCCCTCAAGACCCGTTTAGAGGCCCCAAGGGGTTATGC
TAGTTATTGCTCAGCGGTGGCAGCAGCCAACTCAGCTTCCTTTCGGGCTTTGTTAGCAGCCGGATCTCAG
TGGTGGTGGTGGTGGTGCTCGAGTTATGATGAGAACTCCTGGCGAATTTGTTCCCCATGCTGGTCGAGCG
TTGCCGCTCCCGGCATAACATGCGGGTCCGCGCAGCCGCTGATTTTTATCGGATTACCCGGCATCATTAT
TCCCCCGGCTTCAATCAACATATTTCTCGCCTGAGTTTGTGGCAATTTAATGGCCTCAGCCACACTTAAT
AACGGCGCGACGGGTACACCAACTTCATGTATTCTGGCTAACCAAACTTCAGCTGCCTGCGTTTTTAACG
TCCGCTCAATATATTGTTTAAGAATAGCCTGGTTTTGTACGCGTAAAATATTGCTGCTAAATCGGGGATC
ATTAACCAGTTCCGTAAGCTCCAGTGCCTGGCATAACGCAGAAAAAAGCTTGTCATTACCACAACAAATC
GTAATCGGCTTATCCTGAGTATTGAAAACATCAAAAGGTGCCATGTAGGGATGGCGATTTCCCAGACGTT
GTGGTGACTTCCCAGTTGCGATATATGCCATCAGACCATGCTCCAGAAAACTCAGCGTGGCATCAAACAT
CGCTATATCGACATGCGCCCCTCTCTGGCTCTTTTCGCGACCATAAAGTGCACTCACTATTCCGCTGAAT
AAATAGACACCGCCGCATAGATCCGCAAGAGATGTACCAACGCGCACTGGCGGAGCATCAGGATATCCTG
TTTCCATCATTATCCCGCTCATTGCCTGAATGATGGTATCGTAGGCAGGAGCATCTTTTAGCGGACCGGT
ATGTCCGAAACCTGACGATGAAGCATATATGAGGCGCGGGTTGATTTCTTGAAGCGTTTCCCATGAAAAC
CCCAGTTTTTCCATTGTACCTGGGCGAAAATTCTCAGCTAATACATCAGCTTGTTTGAGCATATTTATAA
ATATACTTTTATCGTGATCATTCTTTAAATCAAGAACCACACTCTCTTTGCCATGATTAATAAAACTGTA
ATAGAGTGACTGTCCATCCACATAGGGACCAAATGTGCGGGTATCATCACCATGACCCGGCGGCTCAACT
TTAATTACCCTTGCGCCCATATTACAAAGAAGTTGAGTTCCGAAAGGTCCATTAAGGACATGTGTCATAT
CGATAACTAATAAGCCTTCAAACGGCCCTTTGCTTTCATTATTTGTCATATGGCTGCCGCGCGGCACCAG
GCCGCTGCTGTGATGATGATGATGATGGCTGCTGCCCATGGTATATCTCCTTCTTAAAGTTAAACAAAAT
TATTTCTAGAGGGGAATTGTTATCCGCTCACAATTCCCCTATAGTGAGTCGTATTAATTTCGCGGGATCG
AGATCTCGATCCTCTACGCCGGACGCATCGTGGCCGGCATCACCGGCGCCACAGGTGCGGTTGCTGGCGC
CTATATCGCCGACATCACCGATGGGGAAGATCGGGCTCGCCACTTCGGGCTCATGAGCGCTTGTTTCGGC
GTGGGTATGGTGGCAGGCCCCGTGGCCGGGGGACTGTTGGGCGCCATCTCCTTGCATGCACCATTCCTTG
CGGCGGCGGTGCTCAACGGCCTCAACCTACTACTGGGCTGCTTCCTAATGCAGGAGTCGCATAAGGGAGA
GCGTCGAGATCCCGGACACCATCGAATGGCGCAAAACCTTTCGCGGTATGGCATGATAGCGCCCGGAAGA
GAGTCAATTCAGGGTGGTGAATGTGAAACCAGTAACGTTATACGATGTCGCAGAGTATGCCGGTGTCTCT
TATCAGACCGTTTCCCGCGTGGTGAACCAGGCCAGCCACGTTTCTGCGAAAACGCGGGAAAAAGTGGAAG
CGGCGATGGCGGAGCTGAATTACATTCCCAACCGCGTGGCACAACAACTGGCGGGCAAACAGTCGTTGCT
GATTGGCGTTGCCACCTCCAGTCTGGCCCTGCACGCGCCGTCGCAAATTGTCGCGGCGATTAAATCTCGC
GCCGATCAACTGGGTGCCAGCGTGGTGGTGTCGATGGTAGAACGAAGCGGCGTCGAAGCCTGTAAAGCGG
CGGTGCACAATCTTCTCGCGCAACGCGTCAGTGGGCTGATCATTAACTATCCGCTGGATGACCAGGATGC
CATTGCTGTGGAAGCTGCCTGCACTAATGTTCCGGCGTTATTTCTTGATGTCTCTGACCAGACACCCATC
AACAGTATTATTTTCTCCCATGAAGACGGTACGCGACTGGGCGTGGAGCATCTGGTCGCATTGGGTCACC
AGCAAATCGCGCTGTTAGCGGGCCCATTAAGTTCTGTCTCGGCGCGTCTGCGTCTGGCTGGCTGGCATAA
ATATCTCACTCGCAATCAAATTCAGCCGATAGCGGAACGGGAAGGCGACTGGAGTGCCATGTCCGGTTTT
CAACAAACCATGCAAATGCTGAATGAGGGCATCGTTCCCACTGCGATGCTGGTTGCCAACGATCAGATGG
CGCTGGGCGCAATGCGCGCCATTACCGAGTCCGGGCTGCGCGTTGGTGCGGATATCTCGGTAGTGGGATA
CGACGATACCGAAGACAGCTCATGTTATATCCCGCCGTTAACCACCATCAAACAGGATTTTCGCCTGCTG
GGGCAAACCAGCGTGGACCGCTTGCTGCAACTCTCTCAGGGCCAGGCGGTGAAGGGCAATCAGCTGTTGC
CCGTCTCACTGGTGAAAAGAAAAACCACCCTGGCGCCCAATACGCAAACCGCCTCTCCCCGCGCGTTGGC
CGATTCATTAATGCAGCTGGCACGACAGGTTTCCCGACTGGAAAGCGGGCAGTGAGCGCAACGCAATTAA
TGTAAGTTAGCTCACTCATTAGGCACCGGGATCTCGACCGATGCCCTTGAGAGCCTTCAACCCAGTCAGC
TCCTTCCGGTGGGCGCGGGGCATGACTATCGTCGCCGCACTTATGACTGTCTTCTTTATCATGCAACTCG
TAGGACAGGTGCCGGCAGCGCTCTGGGTCATTTTCGGCGAGGACCGCTTTCGCTGGAGCGCGACGATGAT
CGGCCTGTCGCTTGCGGTATTCGGAATCTTGCACGCCCTCGCTCAAGCCTTCGTCACTGGTCCCGCCACC
AAACGTTTCGGCGAGAAGCAGGCCATTATCGCCGGCATGGCGGCCCCACGGGTGCGCATGATCGTGCTCC
TGTCGTTGAGGACCCGGCTAGGCTGGCGGGGTTGCCTTACTGGTTAGCAGAATGAATCACCGATACGCGA
GCGAACGTGAAGCGACTGCTGCTGCAAAACGTCTGCGACCTGAGCAACAACATGAATGGTCTTCGGTTTC
CGTGTTTCGTAAAGTCTGGAAACGCGGAAGTCAGCGCCCTGCACCATTATGTTCCGGATCTGCATCGCAG
GATGCTGCTGGCTACCCTGTGGAACACCTACATCTGTATTAACGAAGCGCTGGCATTGACCCTGAGTGAT
TTTTCTCTGGTCCCGCCGCATCCATACCGCCAGTTGTTTACCCTCACAACGTTCCAGTAACCGGGCATGT
TCATCATCAGTAACCCGTATCGTGAGCATCCTCTCTCGTTTCATCGGTATCATTACCCCCATGAACAGAA
ATCCCCCTTACACGGAGGCATCAGTGACCAAACAGGAAAAAACCGCCCTTAACATGGCCCGCTTTATCAG
AAGCCAGACATTAACGCTTCTGGAGAAACTCAACGAGCTGGACGCGGATGAACAGGCAGACATCTGTGAA
TCGCTTCACGACCACGCTGATGAGCTTTACCGCAGCTGCCTCGCGCGTTTCGGTGATGACGGTGAAAACC
TCTGACACATGCAGCTCCCGGAGACGGTCACAGCTTGTCTGTAAGCGGATGCCGGGAGCAGACAAGCCCG
TCAGGGCGCGTCAGCGGGTGTTGGCGGGTGTCGGGGCGCAGCCATGACCCAGTCACGTAGCGATAGCGGA
GTGTATACTGGCTTAACTATGCGGCATCAGAGCAGATTGTACTGAGAGTGCACCATATATGCGGTGTGAA
ATACCGCACAGATGCGTAAGGAGAAAATACCGCATCAGGCGCTCTTCCGCTTCCTCGCTCACTGACTCGC
TGCGCTCGGTCGTTCGGCTGCGGCGAGCGGTATCAGCTCACTCAAAGGCGGTAATACGGTTATCCACAGA
ATCAGGGGATAACGCAGGAAAGAACATGTGAGCAAAAGGCCAGCAAAAGGCCAGGAACCGTAAAAAGGCC
GCGTTGCTGGCGTTTTTCCATAGGCTCCGCCCCCCTGACGAGCATCACAAAAATCGACGCTCAAGTCAGA
GGTGGCGAAACCCGACAGGACTATAAAGATACCAGGCGTTTCCCCCTGGAAGCTCCCTCGTGCGCTCTCC
TGTTCCGACCCTGCCGCTTACCGGATACCTGTCCGCCTTTCTCCCTTCGGGAAGCGTGGCGCTTTCTCAT
AGCTCACGCTGTAGGTATCTCAGTTCGGTGTAGGTCGTTCGCTCCAAGCTGGGCTGTGTGCACGAACCCC
CCGTTCAGCCCGACCGCTGCGCCTTATCCGGTAACTATCGTCTTGAGTCCAACCCGGTAAGACACGACTT
ATCGCCACTGGCAGCAGCCACTGGTAACAGGATTAGCAGAGCGAGGTATGTAGGCGGTGCTACAGAGTTC
TTGAAGTGGTGGCCTAACTACGGCTACACTAGAAGGACAGTATTTGGTATCTGCGCTCTGCTGAAGCCAG
TTACCTTCGGAAAAAGAGTTGGTAGCTCTTGATCCGGCAAACAAACCACCGCTGGTAGCGGTGGTTTTTT
TGTTTGCAAGCAGCAGATTACGCGCAGAAAAAAAGGATCTCAAGAAGATCCTTTGATCTTTTCTACGGGG
TCTGACGCTCAGTGGAACGAAAACTCACGTTAAGGGATTTTGGTCATGAACAATAAAACTGTCTGCTTAC
ATAAACAGTAATACAAGGGGTGTTATGAGCCATATTCAACGGGAAACGTCTTGCTCTAGGCCGCGATTAA
ATTCCAACATGGATGCTGATTTATATGGGTATAAATGGGCTCGCGATAATGTCGGGCAATCAGGTGCGAC
AATCTATCGATTGTATGGGAAGCCCGATGCGCCAGAGTTGTTTCTGAAACATGGCAAAGGTAGCGTTGCC
AATGATGTTACAGATGAGATGGTCAGACTAAACTGGCTGACGGAATTTATGCCTCTTCCGACCATCAAGC
ATTTTATCCGTACTCCTGATGATGCATGGTTACTCACCACTGCGATCCCCGGGAAAACAGCATTCCAGGT
ATTAGAAGAATATCCTGATTCAGGTGAAAATATTGTTGATGCGCTGGCAGTGTTCCTGCGCCGGTTGCAT
TCGATTCCTGTTTGTAATTGTCCTTTTAACAGCGATCGCGTATTTCGTCTCGCTCAGGCGCAATCACGAA
TGAATAACGGTTTGGTTGATGCGAGTGATTTTGATGACGAGCGTAATGGCTGGCCTGTTGAACAAGTCTG
GAAAGAAATGCATAAACTTTTGCCATTCTCACCGGATTCAGTCGTCACTCATGGTGATTTCTCACTTGAT
AACCTTATTTTTGACGAGGGGAAATTAATAGGTTGTATTGATGTTGGACGAGTCGGAATCGCAGACCGAT
ACCAGGATCTTGCCATCCTATGGAACTGCCTCGGTGAGTTTTCTCCTTCATTACAGAAACGGCTTTTTCA
AAAATATGGTATTGATAATCCTGATATGAATAAATTGCAGTTTCATTTGATGCTCGATGAGTTTTTCTAA
GAATTAATTCATGAGCGGATACATATTTGAATGTATTTAGAAAAATAAACAAATAGGGGTTCCGCGCACA
TTTCCCCGAAAAGTGCCACCTGAAATTGTAAACGTTAATATTTTGTTAAAATTCGCGTTAAATTTTTGTT
AAATCAGCTCATTTTTTAACCAATAGGCCGAAATCGGCAAAATCCCTTATAAATCAAAAGAATAGACCGA
GATAGGGT
[37 nt withheld, positions 6099-6135]
AAAGAACGTGGACTCCAACGTCAAAGG
[49 nt withheld, positions 6163-6211]
T
[91 nt withheld, positions 6213-6303]
G
[124 nt withheld, positions 6305-6428]
CCCATTCGCCA
Features (pLannotate 1.2.2; 21 found; start..end, strand, type, name):
     26..73      -  terminator     T7 terminator: transcription terminator for bacteriophage T7 RNA polymerase
     81..130     -  CDS            SET1 (fragment): solubility-enhancement tag derived from T7 phage gene 10B
    140..157     -  CDS            9xHis (fragment): 9xHis affinity tag
    167..1309    -  CDS            yfdE: ACOCT_ECOLI - Experimental evidence at protein level: Swiss-Prot protein existence level 1. Involved in the catabolism of oxalate and in the adapatation to low pH. ACOCT serves to prime the oxalate-induced acid tolerance response (ATR) cycle by producing substrate for oxalyl-CoA decarboxylase (OXC) and formyl-coenzyme A transferase (FCOCT). Catalyzes the reversible conversion of acetyl-CoA and oxalate to oxalyl-CoA and acetate. It can also use formyl-CoA and oxalate to produce oxalyl-CoA and formate with significantly reduced specific activity. From Escherichia coli (strain K12).
   1313..1330    -  CDS            thrombin site: thrombin recognition and cleavage site
   1341..1357    -  CDS            capTEV™ (fragment): composite tag for in vivo biotinylation, TEV protease cleavage, and 6xHis tagging
   1376..1398    -  RBS            RBS: efficient ribosome binding site from bacteriophage T7 gene 10 (Olins and Rangwala, 1989)
   1413..1437    -  protein_bind   lac operator: The lac repressor binds to the lac operator to inhibit transcription in E. coli. This inhibition can be relieved by adding lactose or isopropyl-β-D-thiogalactopyranoside (IPTG). lac repressor encoded by lacI
   1438..1456    -  promoter       T7 promoter: promoter for bacteriophage T7 RNA polymerase
   1478..1757    +  CDS            TcR (fragment): tetracycline efflux protein; tet; confers resistance to tetracycline
   1765..1842    +  promoter       lacI promoter: lacI
   1843..2925    +  CDS            lacI: lac repressor; lacI; The lac repressor binds to the lac operator to inhibit transcription in E. coli. This inhibition can be relieved by adding lactose or isopropyl-β-D-thiogalactopyranoside (IPTG).
   2938..2959    +  protein_bind   CAP binding site: CAP binding activates transcription in the presence of cAMP. E. coli catabolite activator protein
   2974..3265    +  CDS            TcR (fragment): tetracycline efflux protein; tet; confers resistance to tetracycline
   3337..3717    -  CDS            YPB1_ECOLX: Protein predicted: Swiss-Prot protein existence level 4. From Escherichia coli.
   3734..3925    +  CDS            rop: Rop protein, which maintains plasmids at low copy number; rop
   4027..4169    +  misc_feature   bom: basis of mobility region from pBR322
   4355..4943    -  rep_origin     ori: high-copy-number ColE1/pMB1/pBR322/pUC origin of replication
   5065..5880    +  CDS            KanR: aminoglycoside phosphotransferase; aph(3')-Ia; confers resistance to kanamycin in bacteria or G418 (Geneticin®) in eukaryotes
   5889..5946    -  promoter       AmpR promoter (fragment): bla
   5973..6428    -  rep_origin     f1 ori (sequence partly withheld): f1 bacteriophage origin of replication; arrow indicates direction of (+) strand synthesis
