[The description below was written by a language model from this plasmid's Addgene catalogue record and pLannotate feature annotations shown in this document.]
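Description:
pJK593 is a bacterial expression plasmid built on the pET28a backbone (6,439 bp in total) for producing Escherichia coli YfdE, the acetyl-CoA:oxalate CoA-transferase, with an N-terminal hexahistidine tag (H6YfdE). The yfdE coding sequence was inserted between the NdeI and XhoI sites, both of which are retained. This places it in frame behind the backbone-encoded His6 tag and the thrombin cleavage site that lies directly upstream of the gene, so the tag can in principle be removed after purification. Transcription is driven by a T7 promoter under control of an adjacent lac operator, translation starts from the phage T7 gene 10 ribosome binding site, and the unit ends at the T7 terminator. The plasmid-borne lacI gene supplies repressor, so expression is IPTG-inducible in a host that provides T7 RNA polymerase. The feature table also picks up the backbone's downstream His-tag sequence after XhoI. Whether it is translated depends on a stop codon in the insert, which the record does not state, although the stated purpose mentions only the N-terminal tag.

The plasmid is maintained through a ColE1/pBR322-type origin accompanied by rop and the bom region, and it is selected with kanamycin via the aph(3')-Ia gene. The catalogue lists it as high copy, although the rop gene is normally associated with lower copy number. An f1 origin is also present. Short annotated fragments such as TcR, capTEV and SET1 appear to be partial matches to ordinary backbone sequence rather than functional elements.

YfdE reversibly converts acetyl-CoA and oxalate to oxalyl-CoA and acetate, and is linked to oxalate catabolism and the oxalate-induced acid tolerance response. The construct was used to make recombinant protein for functional and X-ray crystallographic characterization of the enzyme.
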