Addgene plasmid #71587: pJK593
Purpose: Produces E. coli acetyl-CoA:oxalate CoA-transferase (yfdE) with N-terminal His6 tag (H6YfdE)
Depositing lab: T. J. Kappock. Depositing organization: Purdue University. Publication: Function and X-ray crystal structure of Escherichia coli YfdE. Mullins EA, Sullivan KL, Kappock TJ. PLoS One. 2013 Jul 23;8(7):e67901. doi: 10.1371/journal.pone.0067901. Print 2013. PONE-D-13-17127 PubMed 23935849.
Backbone
  Vector backbone: pET28a
  Backbone size w/o insert (bp): 5369
  Total vector size (bp): 6439
  Vector type: Bacterial Expression
Growth in bacteria
  Bacterial resistance: Kanamycin, 50 μg/mL
  Growth temperature: 37°C
  Growth strain: DH5alpha
  Copy number: High Copy
Gene/Insert
  Gene/Insert name: acetyl-CoA:oxalate CoA-transferase (alt name: yfdE)
  Entrez Gene: yfdE (a.k.a. b2371, ECK2367, JW2368)
  Promoter: T7
  Tag / fusion protein: His6 (N terminal on backbone)
  Cloning method: Restriction Enzyme; 5′ cloning site NdeI (not destroyed); 3′ cloning site XhoI (not destroyed)
  Sequencing primers: 5′ T7 promoter; 3′ T7 terminator
Terms and licenses: Academic/Nonprofit Terms; Industry Terms: Not Available to Industry
How to cite: pJK593 was a gift from T. J. Kappock (Addgene plasmid # 71587 ; http://n2t.net/addgene:71587 ; RRID:Addgene_71587)
