>Addgene plasmid #71587 | pJK593 | addgene partial sequence | sequence record 140461 | T7 5'-TAATACGACTCACTATAGGG-3'
AATAATTTTGTTTAACTTTAAGAAGGAGATATACCATGGGCAGCAGCCATCATCATCATCATCACAGCAG
CGGCCTGGTGCCGCGCGGCAGCCATATGACAAATAATGAAAGCAAAGGGCCGTTTGAAGGCTTATTAGTT
ATCGATATGACACATGTCCTTAATGGACCTTTCGGAACTCAACTTCTTTGTAATATGGGCGCAAGGGTAA
TTAAAGTTGAGCCGCCGGGTCATGGTGATGATACCCGCACATTTGGTCCCTATGTGGATGGACAGTCACT
CTATTACAGTTTTATTAATCATGGCAAAGAGAGTGTGGTTCTTGATTTAAAGAATGATCACGATAAAAGT
ATATTTATAAATATGCTCAAACAAGCTGATGTATTAGCTGAGAATTTTCGCCCAGGTACAATGGAAAAAC
TGGGGTTTTCATGGGAAACGCTTCAAGAAATCAACCCGCGCCTCATATATGCTTCATCGTCAGGTTTCGG
ACATACCGGTCCGCTAAAAGATGCTCCTGCCTACGATACCATCATTCAGGCAATGAGCGGGATAATGATG
GAAACAGGATATCCTGATGCTCCGCCAGTGCGCGTTGGTACATCTCTTGCGGATCTATGCGGCGGTGTCT
ATTTATTCAGCGGAATAGTGAGTGCACTTTATGGTCGCGAAAAGAGCCAGAGAGGGGCGCATGTCGATAT
AGCGATGTTTGATGCCACGCTGAGTTTTCTGGAGCATGGTCTGATGGCATATATCGCAACTGGGAAGTCA
CCACAACGTCTGGGAAATCGCCATCCCTACATGGCACCTTTTGATGTTTTCAATACTCAGGATAAGCCGA
TTACGATTTGTTGTGGTAATGACAAGCTTTTTTCTGCGTTATGCCAGGCACTGGAGCTTACGGAACTGGT
TAATGATCCCCGATTTAGCAGCAATATTTTACGCGTACAAAACCAGGCTATTCTTAAACAATATATTGAG
CGGACGTTAAAAACGCAGGCAGCTGAAGTTTGGTTAGCCAGAATACATGAAGTTGGTGTACCCGTCGCGC
CGTTATTAAGTGTGGCTGAGGCCATTAAATTGCC
