>Addgene plasmid #71587 | pJK593 | addgene partial sequence | sequence record 140462 | T7term 5'-GCTAGTTATTGCTCAGCGG-3'
GGGCTTTGTTAGCAGCCGGATCTCAGTGGTGGTGGTGGTGGTGCTCGAGTTATGATGAGAACTCCTGGCG
AATTTGTTCCCCATGCTGGTCGAGCGTTGCCGCTCCCGGCATAACATGCGGGTCCGCGCAGCCGCTGATT
TTTATCGGATTACCCGGCATCATTATTCCCCCGGCTTCAATCAACATATTTCTCGCCTGAGTTTGTGGCA
ATTTAATGGCCTCAGCCACACTTAATAACGGCGCGACGGGTACACCAACTTCATGTATTCTGGCTAACCA
AACTTCAGCTGCCTGCGTTTTTAACGTCCGCTCAATATATTGTTTAAGAATAGCCTGGTTTTGTACGCGT
AAAATATTGCTGCTAAATCGGGGATCATTAACCAGTTCCGTAAGCTCCAGTGCCTGGCATAACGCAGAAA
AAAGCTTGTCATTACCACAACAAATCGTAATCGGCTTATCCTGAGTATTGAAAACATCAAAAGGTGCCAT
GTAGGGATGGCGATTTCCCAGACGTTGTGGTGACTTCCCAGTTGCGATATATGCCATCAGACCATGCTCC
AGAAAACTCAGCGTGGCATCAAACATCGCTATATCGACATGCGCCCCTCTCTGGCTCTTTTCGCGACCAT
AAAGTGCACTCACTATTCCGCTGAATAAATAGACACCGCCGCATAGATCCGCAAGAGATGTACCAACGCG
CACTGGCGGAGCATCAGGATATCCTGTTTCCATCATTATCCCGCTCATTGCCTGAATGATGGTATCGTAG
GCAGGAGCATCTTTTAGCGGACCGGTATGTCCGAAACCTGACGATGAAGCATATATGAGGCGCGGGTTGA
TTTCTTGAAGCGTTTCCCATGAAAACCCCAGTTTTTCCATTGTACCTGGGCGAAAATTCTCAGCTAATAC
ATCAGCTTGTTTGAGCATATTTATAAATATACTTTTATCGTGATCATTCTTTAAATCAAGAACCACACTC
TCTTTGCCATGATTAATAAAACTGTAATAGAGTGACTGTCCATCCACATAGGGACCAAATGTGCGGGTAT
CATCACCATGACCCGGCGGCTCAACTTTAATTACCCTTGCGCCCATA
